Addgene plasmid #170113: RRRAA-5-mut-pHG165c
Purpose: Constitutively expressed, mutationally-enhanced chimeric transcription activator comprising the AraC DNA binding domain and the RhaR rhamnose ligand binding domains.
Depositing lab: Liskin Swint-Kruse. Depositing organization: University of Kansas Medical Center. Publication: Allosteric regulation within the highly interconnected structural scaffold of AraC/XylS homologs tolerates a wide range of amino acid changes. Picard HR, Schwingen KS, Green LM, Shis DL, Egan SM, Bennett MR, Swint-Kruse L. Proteins. 2021 Aug 8. doi: 10.1002/prot.26206. PubMed 34369028.
Backbone
  Vector backbone: pHG165c
  Vector type: Bacterial Expression
Growth in bacteria
  Bacterial resistance: Ampicillin, 100 μg/mL
  Growth temperature: 37°C
  Growth strain: DH5alpha
  Copy number: Low Copy
Gene/Insert
  Gene/Insert name: RRRAA-5-MUT
  Species: Synthetic
  Mutation: 5A14L, W116Q, E178K, S184T, S237L
  Cloning method: Gibson Cloning
Terms and licenses: Academic/Nonprofit Terms; Industry Terms: Not Available to Industry
Depositor comments: The insert has 5 nonsynonomous mutations and several synonmous mutations. Besides these mutations, this plasmid is the same as RRRAA-PhG165c (Addgene #)
How to cite: RRRAA-5-mut-pHG165c was a gift from Liskin Swint-Kruse (Addgene plasmid # 170113 ; http://n2t.net/addgene:170113 ; RRID:Addgene_170113)
