[The description below was written by a language model from this plasmid's Addgene catalogue record and pLannotate feature annotations shown in this document.]
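Description:
RRRAA-5-mut-pHG165c is a bacterial expression plasmid built on the pHG165c backbone that constitutively produces a synthetic chimeric transcription activator from the AraC/XylS family. The 4.2 kb sequence carries a ColE1/pMB1-type origin together with the pBR322 bom (basis of mobility) region and an intact rop gene. The automated annotation labels the origin generically as high copy, but Rop restrains replication, which fits the catalogue's low-copy designation. Selection is by ampicillin through β-lactamase expressed from its own bla promoter. A lacZα fragment remains from the parental cloning region, and a predicted E. coli open reading frame of unknown function also lies in the backbone.

The payload, inserted by Gibson assembly, is a single fused coding region in which a rhaR fragment, supplying the rhamnose ligand-binding portion of RhaR, abuts an araC fragment supplying the AraC DNA-binding domain. A partial lacIq promoter sits just upstream in the same orientation and is presumably the source of the constitutive expression described, though the record does not explicitly name the driving promoter. The design swaps allosteric input and DNA-recognition modules between homologs, which would be expected to give rhamnose-responsive activation at AraC-recognised sites.

This version is a mutationally enhanced variant. It carries five nonsynonymous changes (the first recorded as "5A14L", then W116Q, E178K, S184T and S237L) plus several synonymous ones, and is otherwise identical to the parental RRRAA construct in the same backbone. The associated work concerns how allosteric regulation in the AraC/XylS scaffold tolerates amino acid substitutions, so the plasmid suits studies of chimeric regulator function and engineered sugar-responsive gene control in E. coli.
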