Features (pLannotate 1.2.2; 10 found; start..end, strand, type, name):
      8..148     +  misc_feature   bom: basis of mobility region from pBR322
    334..922     -  rep_origin     ori: high-copy-number ColE1/pMB1/pBR322/pUC origin of replication
   1093..1953    -  CDS            AmpR: β-lactamase; bla; confers resistance to ampicillin, carbenicillin, and related antibiotics
   1954..2058    -  promoter       AmpR promoter: bla
   2175..2329    -  CDS            lacZα (fragment): LacZα fragment of β-galactosidase; lacZ fragment
   2382..2433    +  promoter       lacIq promoter (fragment): lacI (mutant); In the lacIq allele, a single base change in the promoter boosts expression of the lacI gene about 10-fold.
   2518..3009    +  CDS            rhaR (fragment): transcriptional activator of rhaR and rhaS; E. coli rhaR; needed for rhamnose-dependent activation of the rhaB promoter
   3009..3386    +  CDS            araC (fragment): L-arabinose regulatory protein; araC
   3526..3906    -  CDS            YPB1_ECOLX: Protein predicted: Swiss-Prot protein existence level 4. From Escherichia coli.
   3923..4114    +  CDS            rop: Rop protein, which maintains plasmids at low copy number; rop
>Addgene plasmid #170113 | RRRAA-5-mut-pHG165c | addgene full sequence | sequence record 333275 | Addgene NGS Result
GTCGGGGCGCAGCCATGACCCAGTCACGTAGCGATAGCGGAGTGTATACTGGCTTAACTATGCGGCATCA
GAGCAGATTGTACTGAGAGTGCACCATATGCGGTGTGAAATACCGCACAGATGCGTAAGGAGAAAATACC
GCATCAGGCGCTCTTCCGCTTCCTCGCTCACTGACTCGCTGCGCTCGGTCGTTCGGCTGCGGCGAGCGGT
ATCAGCTCACTCAAAGGCGGTAATACGGTTATCCACAGAATCAGGGGATAACGCAGGAAAGAACATGTGA
GCAAAAGGCCAGCAAAAGGCCAGGAACCGTAAAAAGGCCGCGTTGCTGGCGTTTTTCCATAGGCTCCGCC
CCCCTGACGAGCATCACAAAAATCGACGCTCAAGTCAGAGGTGGCGAAACCCGACAGGACTATAAAGATA
CCAGGCGTTTCCCCCTGGAAGCTCCCTCGTGCGCTCTCCTGTTCCGACCCTGCCGCTTACCGGATACCTG
TCCGCCTTTCTCCCTTCGGGAAGCGTGGCGCTTTCTCATAGCTCACGCTGTAGGTATCTCAGTTCGGTGT
AGGTCGTTCGCTCCAAGCTGGGCTGTGTGCACGAACCCCCCGTTCAGCCCGACCGCTGCGCCTTATCCGG
TAACTATCGTCTTGAGTCCAACCCGGTAAGACACGACTTATCGCCACTGGCAGCAGCCACTGGTAACAGG
ATTAGCAGAGCGAGGTATGTAGGCGGTGCTACAGAGTTCTTGAAGTGGTGGCCTAACTACGGCTACACTA
GAAGGACAGTATTTGGTATCTGCGCTCTGCTGAAGCCAGTTACCTTCGGAAAAAGAGTTGGTAGCTCTTG
ATCCGGCAAACAAACCACCGCTGGTAGCGGTGGTTTTTTTGTTTGCAAGCAGCAGATTACGCGCAGAAAA
AAAGGATCTCAAGAAGATCCTTTGATCTTTTCTACGGGGTCTGACGCTCAGTGGAACGAAAACTCACGTT
AAGGGATTTTGGTCATGAGATTATCAAAAAGGATCTTCACCTAGATCCTTTTAAATTAAAAATGAAGTTT
TAAATCAATCTAAAGTATATATGAGTAAACTTGGTCTGACAGTTACCAATGCTTAATCAGTGAGGCACCT
ATCTCAGCGATCTGTCTATTTCGTTCATCCATAGTTGCCTGACTCCCCGTCGTGTAGATAACTACGATAC
GGGAGGGCTTACCATCTGGCCCCAGTGCTGCAATGATACCGCGAGACCCACGCTCACCGGCTCCAGATTT
ATCAGCAATAAACCAGCCAGCCGGAAGGGCCGAGCGCAGAAGTGGTCCTGCAACTTTATCCGCCTCCATC
CAGTCTATTAATTGTTGCCGGGAAGCTAGAGTAAGTAGTTCGCCAGTTAATAGTTTGCGCAACGTTGTTG
CCATTGCTACAGGCATCGTGGTGTCACGCTCGTCGTTTGGTATGGCTTCATTCAGCTCCGGTTCCCAACG
ATCAAGGCGAGTTACATGATCCCCCATGTTGTGCAAAAAAGCGGTTAGCTCCTTCGGTCCTCCGATCGTT
GTCAGAAGTAAGTTGGCCGCAGTGTTATCACTCATGGTTATGGCAGCACTGCATAATTCTCTTACTGTCA
TGCCATCCGTAAGATGCTTTTCTGTGACTGGTGAGTACTCAACCAAGTCATTCTGAGAATAGTGTATGCG
GCGACCGAGTTGCTCTTGCCCGGCGTCAATACGGGATAATACCGCGCCACATAGCAGAACTTTAAAAGTG
CTCATCATTGGAAAACGTTCTTCGGGGCGAAAACTCTCAAGGATCTTACCGCTGTTGAGATCCAGTTCGA
TGTAACCCACTCGTGCACCCAACTGATCTTCAGCATCTTTTACTTTCACCAGCGTTTCTGGGTGAGCAAA
AACAGGAAGGCAAAATGCCGCAAAAAAGGGAATAAGGGCGACACGGAAATGTTGAATACTCATACTCTTC
CTTTTTCAATATTATTGAAGCATTTATCAGGGTTATTGTCTCATGAGCGGATACATATTTGAATGTATTT
AGAAAAATAAACAAATAGGGGTTCCGCGCACATTTCCCCGAAAAGTGCCACCTGACGTCTAAGAAACCAT
TATTATCATGACATTAACCTATAAAAATAGGCGTATCACGAGGCCCTTTCGTCTTCAAGAATCCGTTAAC
GGCATTCGCCATTCAGGCTGCGCAACTGTTGGGAAGGGCGATCGGTGCGGGCCTCTTCGCTATTACGCCA
GCTGGCGAAAGGGGGATGTGCTGCAAGGCGATTAAGTTGGGTAACGCCAGGGTTTTCCCAGTCACGACGT
TGTAAAACGACGGCCAGTGCCAAGCTTGGCTGCAGGTCGACGGATCCCCGGGAATTCCACCATCGAATGG
TGACACCATCGAATGGTGCAAAACCTTTCGCGGTATGGCATGATAGCGCCCGGGGCCCAAGTTCACTTAA
AAAGGAGATCAACAATGAAGCAATTTTCGTACTGAAACATCTTAATCATGCTGGGGAGGGTTTCTAATGG
CGCATCAGTTAAAACTTCTCAAAGATGATTTTTTTCTCAGCGACCAGCAGGCAGTCGCTGTGGCTGACCG
TTATCCGCAAGATGTCTTTGCTGAACATACACATGATTTTTGTGAGCTGGTGATTGTCTGGCGCGGTAAT
GGCCTGCATGTACTCAACGATCGCCCTTATCGCATTACCCGTGGCGATCTCTTTTACATTCATGCTGACG
ATAAACACTCCTACGCTTCCGTTAACGATCTGGTTTTGCAGAATATTATTTATTGCCCGGAGCGTCTGAA
GCTGAATCTTGACTGGCAGGGGGCGATTCCGGGATTTAACGCCAGCGCAGGGCAACCACACCAACGCCTA
GGTAGCATGGGGATGGCGCAGGCGCGGCAGGTTATCGGTCAGCTTGAGCATGAAAGTAGTCAGCATGTGC
CGTTTGCTAACGAAATGGCTGAGTTGCTGTTCGGGCAGTTGGTGATGTTGTTGAATCGCCATCGTTACAA
CGAGTCGCTCCATCCACCGATGGATAATCGGGTACGCAAGGCCTGTCAGTACATCACGGATCACCTGGCA
GATAGCAATTTTGATATCGCCAGCGTCGCACAGCATGTTTGCTTGTCGCCGTCGCGTCTGTCACATCTTT
TCCGCCAGCAGTTAGGGATTAGCGTCTTAAGCTGGCGCGAGGACCAACGTATCAGCCAGGCTAAGCTGCT
TTTGTTAACCACCCGGATGCCTATCGCCACCGTCGGTCGCAATGTTGGTTTTGACGATCAACTCTATTTC
TCGCGGGTATTTAAAAAATGCACCGGGGCCAGCCCGAGCGAGTTCCGTGCCGGTTGTGAAGAAAAAGTGA
ATGATGTAGCCGTCAAGTTGTCATAATGAGAATTCGTAATAATATAGCTCTAGATTAATTGCGCCCGTTA
ACGGCGGGCAGCGTTGGGTCCTGGCCACGGGTGCGCATGATCGTGCTCCTGTCGTTGAGGACCCGGCTAG
GCTGGCGGGGTTGCCTTACTGGTTAGCAGAATGAATCACCGATACGCGAGCGAACGTGAAGCGACTGCTG
CTGCAAAACGTCTGCGACCTGAGCAACAACATGAATGGTCTTCGGTTTCCGTGTTTCGTAAAGTCTGGAA
ACGCGGAAGTCAGCGCCCTGCACCATTATGTTCCGGATCTGCATCGCAGGATGCTGCTGGCTACCCTGTG
GAACACCTACATCTGTATTAACGAAGCGCTGGCATTGACCCTGAGTGATTTTTCTCTGGTCCCGCCGCAT
CCATACCGCCAGTTGTTTACCCTCACAACGTTCCAGTAACCGGGCATGTTCATCATCAGTAACCCGTATC
GTGAGCATCCTCTCTCGTTTCATCGGTATCATTACCCCCATGAACAGAAATCCCCCTTACACGGAGGCAT
CAGTGACCAAACAGGAAAAAACCGCCCTTAACATGGCCCGCTTTATCAGAAGCCAGACATTAACGCTTCT
GGAGAAACTCAACGAGCTGGACGCGGATGAACAGGCAGACATCTGTGAATCGCTTCACGACCACGCTGAT
GAGCTTTACCGCAGCTGCCTCGCGCGTTTCGGTGATGACGGTGAAAACCTCTGACACATGCAGCTCCCGG
AGACGGTCACAGCTTGTCTGTAAGCGGATGCCGGGAGCAGACAAGCCCGTCAGGGCGCGTCAGCGGGTGT
TGGCGGGT
