>Addgene plasmid #170113 | RRRAA-5-mut-pHG165c | depositor partial sequence | sequence record 329680 | RRRAA-5-mut gene
ATGGCGCATCAGTTAAAACTTCTCAAAGATGATTTTTTTCTCAGCGACCAGCAGGCAGTCGCTGTGGCTG
ACCGTTATCCGCAAGATGTCTTTGCTGAACATACACATGATTTTTGTGAGCTGGTGATTGTCTGGCGCGG
TAATGGCCTGCATGTACTCAACGATCGCCCTTATCGCATTACCCGTGGCGATCTCTTTTACATTCATGCT
GACGATAAACACTCCTACGCTTCCGTTAACGATCTGGTTTTGCAGAATATTATTTATTGCCCGGAGCGTC
TGAAGCTGAATCTTGACTGGCAGGGGGCGATTCCGGGATTTAACGCCAGCGCAGGGCAACCACACCAACG
CCTAGGTAGCATGGGGATGGCGCAGGCGCGGCAGGTTATCGGTCAGCTTGAGCATGAAAGTAGTCAGCAT
GTGCCGTTTGCTAACGAAATGGCTGAGTTGCTGTTCGGGCAGTTGGTGATGTTGTTGAATCGCCATCGTT
ACAACGAGTCGCTCCATCCACCGATGGATAATCGGGTACGCAAGGCCTGTCAGTACATCACGGATCACCT
GGCAGATAGCAATTTTGATATCGCCAGCGTCGCACAGCATGTTTGCTTGTCGCCGTCGCGTCTGTCACAT
CTTTTCCGCCAGCAGTTAGGGATTAGCGTCTTAAGCTGGCGCGAGGACCAACGTATCAGCCAGGCTAAGC
TGCTTTTGTTAACCACCCGGATGCCTATCGCCACCGTCGGTCGCAATGTTGGTTTTGACGATCAACTCTA
TTTCTCGCGGGTATTTAAAAAATGCACCGGGGCCAGCCCGAGCGAGTTCCGTGCCGGTTGTGAAGAAAAA
GTGAATGATGTAGCCGTCAAGTTGTCATAA
